>Addgene plasmid #246703 | pRK5-CLIPf-Fzd4 | addgene full sequence | sequence record 491942 | Addgene NGS Result
TTTTAATTGTAATTGACACACACAAATTACACAGTTAATCTGTGTGAATGCAAAGTTGCCAAGAAATTTA
ACATTTCAGTTCTTCCAGACTGGCGTCTGCCTAGATGCAATCACACAAACTAAAATATTTTAAGTCCCAA
TTGCTTAACATTGCTTAATGCAATAGGTCTCTAGGGTCGGTAAGGTAAGTCAACTTAGCAAATCTCATTT
TTCTCTGAATTAAGTGATTGTCAGAAAGTGAATCACCTTCCCTTTTCCTCTCATTAGGCATGCTGCAGTG
CAAAAAAAAATCCTATAAAAATAACCTTTTTTTTTTTGAGTCATTAGTTTAAAGTGAAGAAAACAGGGGC
TGCCTAGAATTAGGGATGTTGAAATTTCAGGAGAGAGAAATCCACTGGATACCTTACGTGTGTTAGTACA
GTACTTTTGTTTGCTCAAACAATTCTGTTTTACGACAAAGGCACTGAAGGATTTTGACACCACCTCTTGG
GAGTGCGCTACAGAGTTCTAAACAGCAGACAGTGTAGGCCAGAAGATGTTTATGTTAGACCAGCCAAACT
ATAAAACTCTGCAACACGTCTCCCAACCCAGCATTTCCAGTGTTTATAGATCACTTTGCTATCTGCAAGA
CCTAGTTACTATTTAAAATTTAAAAGGGTTTTAAAAATTAATCTTTCTCCTTGCATGTTATCAACTCACA
GTTGAAATCCCACCCAGTAGGAGCAAACACTATCACCCTGGGCTTCAGGAATCTAGGCGGGACCTCCACG
GACTCCAAGCTGTGACCTGCTAAAGTGATCAACATTTTGATTTTTCACAGCTTTGAAAACCTCTAACTGG
CTTTTCCATTTTGGACCATTCCAAAGTCTGCAGTGAAGCCATTGGTCTTCTGATGCTGAGTTGGGTGAGT
GGTGGTGGGCTGACGTGGGTGTGTGTGGGCTGAAGTGTTTCTAAGTTTGTTCAAACTGAGATTCCCTGCA
TCACTTCCTTCACAATGAGGAACGAGGAAGCCGGCTAGTCTTATACCACAGTCTCGTTGCCTTTTCCTGG
CTTCACCCAACCATTCCCCCTCTTCTCTCTCTTTACCTTCCCAGAATTCACCAATCGGTTAGAACACTTT
TGCCACGTGTGAAGAGTTTTGGCAGACCAAATCCACATGCCTGAAGTGATGCCCACGAGCAAAGACATAA
AAATTTTCAACATTTCAACTGCCATGTTTGAGTCATCTGCAGAATATCGAAAGAGTGCCCAGTTTGAGAT
TTCATAGAAATAACAGGCAATCACACAGGTTGCAGGAACCGTGTACAGTACTGAGAAGACCCCGATCTTG
ACCATTAGCCTTTCCAACTTGTCTGTCTTTGTCCCGTCTTTTTGAAGATTGGACCGAATTTTGAATAAGG
CCACCAAACCCGCCGCAATGAACAGCGTTCCAATCACCAAATACGTAAAGAGAGGAGCCACCACAAAGCC
AGTGAGGGCATCTAGGTTTTGGTTCCCAACATAGCACAAGCCAGTCAGTTCATCGGCATCCACTAGTCTC
ATAATCAAGATGACAATGGTTTTCACTGCGGGAATAGCCCAGGCTGCGATGTGGAAATAAGAACTGTGCA
TTTCAATGGCTTCATGACCCCACTTGAGTCCGGCTGCCAAAAACCAAGTGAGTGTCAGAATAACCCACCA
AATGGAGCTGGCCATTCCAAAAAAGTACATCAGCAAGAAAATTATTGCACATCCTGTGTTCTTAAGTCCT
TCTTGGATGAGAACGGGCTCTGCCGCCTCTTCAAAATCACAGGATATCCTTTCCCGGCCTACAGTCAGCC
GAACAATATAAGCAATGCTATAAATATTATAGCACATACTGAGAAATATGATGGGGCGCTCAGGGTAAGA
AAACCTGGATGAATCAATCAGGAAGGTCAGCACGGTGAAGGTGGTGGAGATGAAGCAGAGGCTGGCCCAC
ACAGCCATCCAAATATCCGTGAACTCCTTAGCTGAGCGGCTGTACAAGCCAGCATCGTAGCCACACTTGA
GAACACAGTTCAGGCTCCTCTTCACCCAGATGTACTGATCAGAATTGCTTCCCACGGAGTGGCACTCTTC
CCCGGGCTGGATGGGAGTCTTGTGGGGCAAGGGAACCTCTTCATCACCTGGTCCTTCCATGCACATGTGG
TTGTGGTCGTTCTGGGGCGGGAACTTGCTGCAGTTCAGGGTGTCGGGCCAGGCAAACCCAAATTCTCTCA
GGACTGGTTCACAGCGTCTCTTGACTGAAAGGCACATGCCACCGCACGGGCCGATGGGGATGTTGATCTT
CTCTGTGCACATTGGCACATAAACCGAACAAAGGAAGAACTGCAGCTGGCTGGAGCAGCCGTACTGGATG
AGCGGCGTGAAAGTTGTCAGCTGCAGCTCGGCGTCTGTCTGCAGCTCGTGTCCCACTAAGTTGGGCATCT
TGGTCACGTTGTAGCCGAGGTTCTGGCACATGGCGATGCGGATGGGGTCGCAGCGCCGCTCCTCCTCGTC
CCCGAAACCCAGCCCAGGCTTGCCCAGTCTGTGGCCCTCGTGGGCCAGCAGCCACTCTTTCACGGCGAGC
CCGCCCAGGTAGGGCCCCACGTCGCTGTCGCCCTGCACCACCCGGTGGCAGGGGATCAGAATGGGCACGG
GATTTCCGTCCAGGGCGGTGTTCACGGCGGCGGTGGCGGCGGGATTGCCCACCAGGGCGGCCAGGTGGCT
CTCGCTGATGACCTCTCCGAACTTCACCACTTTCAGCAGTTTCCACAGCACCTGGCGGGTAAAGCTCTCC
TGCTGGAACACTGGGTGGTGCAGGGCTGGCACAGGGAACTCCTCGATGGCCTCAGGCTGGTGAAAGTAGG
CGTTGAGCCAGGCGGTGGCCTGGATCAGTGGCTCTGGTCCGCCCAGCACGGCGGCTGGGGCAGGCACTTC
CACGGCGTCGGCGGCAGATGTTCCTTTGCCCAGGAAGATGATACGGTGCAGGCCCTGTTCGCACCCAGAC
AGTTCCAGCTTGCCCAGAGGGCTATCCAGGGTGGTGCGCTTCATTTCGCAGTCTTTGTCCATCCCCAGTG
TCGGCCGCAGGAGCAGGAGGAACTGCAGCAGCAGCCCCAGCCTGAGCCCGACGCCTCCAGGCGCCCCCCG
GCTGCTCGGCCCTGTGCCCGGCCAGGCCATGGTGGATCCCCGGGGAATTCAATCGATAGAACCGAGGTGC
AGTTGGACCTGGGAGTGGACACCTGTGGAGAGAAAGGCAAAGTGGATGTTATTCTATAGTGTCACCTAAA
TCGTATGTGTATGATACATAAGGTTATGTATTAATTGTAGCCGCGTTCTAACGAAGCCAAGGGGGTGGGC
CTATAGACTCTATAGGCGGTACTTACGTCACTCTTGGCACGGGGAATCCGCGTTCCAATGCACCGTTCCC
GGCCGCGGAGGCTGGATCGGTCCCGGTGTCTTCTATGGAGGTCAAAACAGCGTGGATGGCGTCTCCAGGC
GATCTGACGGTTCACTAAACGAGCTCTGCTTATATAGACCTCCCACCGTACACGCCTACCGCCCATTTGC
GTCAATGGGGCGGAGTTGTTACGACATTTTGGAAAGTCCCGTTGATTTTGGTGCCAAAACAAACTCCCAT
TGACGTCAATGGGGTGGAGACTTGGAAATCCCCGTGAGTCAAACCGCTATCCACGCCCATTGATGTACTG
CCAAAACCGCATCACCATGGTAATAGCGATGACTAATACGTAGATGTACTGCCAAGTAGGAAAGTCCCAT
AAGGTCATGTACTGGGCATAATGCCAGGCGGGCCATTTACCGTCATTGACGTCAATAGGGGGCGTACTTG
GCATATGATACACTTGATGTACTGCCAAGTGGGCAGTTTACCGTAAATACTCCACCCATTGACGTCAATG
GAAAGTCCCTATTGGCGTTACTATGGGAACATACGTCATTATTGACGTCAATGGGCGGGGGTCGTTGGGC
GGTCAGCCAGGCGGGCCATTTACCGTAAGTTATGTAACGCGGAACTCCATATATGGGCTATGAACTAATG
ACCCCGTAATTGATTACTATTAATAACTAGTCAATAATCAATGTCGGGCGAGCTCGAATTAATTCGTAAT
CATGTCATAGCTGTTTCCTGTGTGAAATTGTTATCCGCTCACAATTCCACACAACATACGAGCCGGAAGC
ATAAAGTGTAAAGCCTGGGGTGCCTAATGAGTGAGCTAACTCACATTAATTGCGTTGCGCTCACTGCCCG
CTTTCCAGTCGGGAAACCTGTCGTGCCAGCTGCATTAATGAATCGGCCAACGCGCGGGGAGAGGCGGTTT
GCGTATTGGGCGCTCTTCCGCTTCCTCGCTCACTGACTCGCTGCGCTCGGTCGTTCGGCTGCGGCGAGCG
GTATCAGCTCACTCAAAGGCGGTAATACGGTTATCCACAGAATCAGGGGATAACGCAGGAAAGAACATGT
GAGCAAAAGGCCAGCAAAAGGCCAGGAACCGTAAAAAGGCCGCGTTGCTGGCGTTTTTCCATAGGCTCCG
CCCCCCTGACGAGCATCACAAAAATCGACGCTCAAGTCAGAGGTGGCGAAACCCGACAGGACTATAAAGA
TACCAGGCGTTTCCCCCTGGAAGCTCCCTCGTGCGCTCTCCTGTTCCGACCCTGCCGCTTACCGGATACC
TGTCCGCCTTTCTCCCTTCGGGAAGCGTGGCGCTTTCTCATAGCTCACGCTGTAGGTATCTCAGTTCGGT
GTAGGTCGTTCGCTCCAAGCTGGGCTGTGTGCACGAACCCCCCGTTCAGCCCGACCGCTGCGCCTTATCC
GGTAACTATCGTCTTGAGTCCAACCCGGTAAGACACGACTTATCGCCACTGGCAGCAGCCACTGGTAACA
GGATTAGCAGAGCGAGGTATGTAGGCGGTGCTACAGAGTTCTTGAAGTGGTGGCCTAACTACGGCTACAC
TAGAAGAACAGTATTTGGTATCTGCGCTCTGCTGAAGCCAGTTACCTTCGGAAAAAGAGTTGGTAGCTCT
TGATCCGGCAAACAAACCACCGCTGGTAGCGGTGGTTTTTTTGTTTGCAAGCAGCAGATTACGCGCAGAA
AAAAAGGATCTCAAGAAGATCCTTTGATCTTTTCTACGGGGTCTGACGCTCAGTGGAACGAAAACTCACG
TTAAGGGATTTTGGTCATGAGATTATCAAAAAGGATCTTCACCTAGATCCTTTTAAATTAAAAATGAAGT
TTTAAATCAATCTAAAGTATATATGAGTAAACTTGGTCTGACAGTTACCAATGCTTAATCAGTGAGGCAC
CTATCTCAGCGATCTGTCTATTTCGTTCATCCATAGTTGCCTGACTCCCCGTCGTGTAGATAACTACGAT
ACGGGAGGGCTTACCATCTGGCCCCAGTGCTGCAATGATACCGCGAGACCCACGCTCACCGGCTCCAGAT
TTATCAGCAATAAACCAGCCAGCCGGAAGGGCCGAGCGCAGAAGTGGTCCTGCAACTTTATCCGCCTCCA
TCCAGTCTATTAATTGTTGCCGGGAAGCTAGAGTAAGTAGTTCGCCAGTTAATAGTTTGCGCAACGTTGT
TGCCATTGCTACAGGCATCGTGGTGTCACGCTCGTCGTTTGGTATGGCTTCATTCAGCTCCGGTTCCCAA
CGATCAAGGCGAGTTACATGATCCCCCATGTTGTGCAAAAAAGCGGTTAGCTCCTTCGGTCCTCCGATCG
TTGTCAGAAGTAAGTTGGCCGCAGTGTTATCACTCATGGTTATGGCAGCACTGCATAATTCTCTTACTGT
CATGCCATCCGTAAGATGCTTTTCTGTGACTGGTGAGTACTCAACCAAGTCATTCTGAGAATAGTGTATG
CGGCGACCGAGTTGCTCTTGCCCGGCGTCAATACGGGATAATACCGCGCCACATAGCAGAACTTTAAAAG
TGCTCATCATTGGAAAACGTTCTTCGGGGCGAAAACTCTCAAGGATCTTACCGCTGTTGAGATCCAGTTC
GATGTAACCCACTCGTGCACCCAACTGATCTTCAGCATCTTTTACTTTCACCAGCGTTTCTGGGTGAGCA
AAAACAGGAAGGCAAAATGCCGCAAAAAAGGGAATAAGGGCGACACGGAAATGTTGAATACTCATACTCT
TCCTTTTTCAATATTATTGAAGCATTTATCAGGGTTATTGTCTCATGAGCGGATACATATTTGAATGTAT
TTAGAAAAATAAACAAATAGGGGTTCCGCGCACATTTCCCCGAAAAGTGCCACCTGACGTCTAAGAAACC
ATTATTATCATGACATTAACCTATAAAAATAGGCGTATCACGAGGCCCTTTCGTCTCGCGCGTTTCGGTG
ATGACGGTGAAAACCTCTGACACATGCAGCTCCCGGAGACGGTCACAGCTTGTCTGTAAGCGGATGCCGG
GAGCAGACAAGCCCGTCAGGGCGCGTCAGCGGGTGTTGGCGGGTGTCGGGGCTGGCTTAACTATGCGGCA
TCAGAGCAGATTGTACTGAGAGTGCACCATAAAATTGTAAACGTTAATATTTTGTTAAAATTCGCGTTAA
ATTTTTGTTAAATCAGCTCATTTTTTAACCAATAGGCCGAAATCGGCAAAATCCCTTATAAATCAAAAGA
ATAGCCCGAGATAGGGT
[37 nt withheld, positions 6668-6704]
AAAGAACGTGGACTCCAACGTCAAAGG
[141 nt withheld, positions 6732-6872]
G
[142 nt withheld, positions 6874-7015]
TATGCGGTGTGAAATACCGCACAGATGCGTAAGGAGAAAATACCGCATCAGGCGCCATTCGCCATTCAGG
CTGCGCAACTGTTGGGAAGGGCGATCGGTGCGGGCCTCTTCGCTATTACGCCAGCTGGCGAAAGGGGGAT
GTGCTGCAAGGCGATTAAGTTGGGTAACGCCAGGGTTTTCCCAGTCACGACGTTGTAAAACGACGGCCAG
TGCCAAGCTGTTAACAGCTTTTTGCAAAAGCCTAGGCCTCCAAAAAAGCCTCCTCACTACTTCTGGAATA
GCTCAGAGGCCGAGGCGGCCTCGGCCTCTGCATAAATAAAAAAAATTAGTCAGCCATGGGGCGGAGAATG
GGCGGAACTGGGCGGAGTTAGGGGCGGGATGGGCGGAGTTAGGGGCGGGACTATGGTTGCTGACTAATTG
AGATGCATGCTTTGCATACTTCTGCCTGCTGGGGAGCCTGGGGACTTTCCACACCTGGTTGCTGACTAAT
TGAGATGCATGCTTTGCATACTTCTGCCTGCTGGGGAGCCTGGGGACTTTCCACACCCTAACTGACACAC
ATTCCACAGCTGGTTCTTTCCGCCTCAGAAGGTACCTAACCAAGTTCCTCTTTCAGAGGTTATTTCAGGC
CATGGTGCTGCGCCGAATTAATTCCCGATCCAGACATGATAAGATACATTGATGAGTTTGGACAAACCAC
AACTAGAATGCAGTGAAAAAAATGCTTTATTTGTGAAATTTGTGATGCTATTGCTTTATTTGTAACCATT
ATAAGCTGCAATAAACAAGTTGGGCCATGGCGGCCAAGCTTCTGCAGGTCGAGTTTTTTTTTTTTTTTTT
TTTTTTTTTTTTTTTCATGGTCCAAGAATGTGC
Features (pLannotate 1.2.2; 22 found; start..end, strand, type, name):
   1024..2538    -  CDS            FZD4 (fragment): FZD4_HUMAN - Experimental evidence at protein level: Swiss-Prot protein existence level 1. Receptor for Wnt proteins (PubMed:30135577). Most frizzled receptors are coupled to the beta-catenin (CTNNB1) canonical signaling pathway, which leads to the activation of disheveled proteins, inhibition of GSK-3 kinase, nuclear accumulation of beta-catenin (CTNNB1) and activation of Wnt target genes (PubMed:30135577). Plays a critical role in retinal vascularization by acting as a receptor for Wnt proteins and norrin (NDP) (By similarity). In retina, it can be activated by Wnt protein-binding and also b
   2527..3072    -  CDS            CLIP-tag™: human O6-alkylguanine-DNA-alkyltransferase variant that forms covalent bonds with benzylcytosine derivatives fast-reacting variant, optimized for mammalian expression
   3073..3180    -  CDS            FZD4 (fragment): FZD4_HUMAN - Experimental evidence at protein level: Swiss-Prot protein existence level 1. Receptor for Wnt proteins (PubMed:30135577). Most frizzled receptors are coupled to the beta-catenin (CTNNB1) canonical signaling pathway, which leads to the activation of disheveled proteins, inhibition of GSK-3 kinase, nuclear accumulation of beta-catenin (CTNNB1) and activation of Wnt target genes (PubMed:30135577). Plays a critical role in retinal vascularization by acting as a receptor for Wnt proteins and norrin (NDP) (By similarity). In retina, it can be activated by Wnt protein-binding and also b
   3232..3269    -  CDS            IgH signal sequence (fragment): signal sequence from the mouse immunoglobulin heavy chain variable region
   3273..3291    -  promoter       SP6 promoter: promoter for bacteriophage SP6 RNA polymerase
   3343..3386    -  intron         CMV intron (fragment): modified intron A from human cytomegalovirus
   3522..3725    -  promoter       CMV promoter: human cytomegalovirus (CMV) immediate early promoter
   3726..4105    -  enhancer       CMV enhancer: human cytomegalovirus immediate early enhancer
   4158..4174    -  protein_bind   lac operator: The lac repressor binds to the lac operator to inhibit transcription in E. coli. This inhibition can be relieved by adding lactose or isopropyl-β-D-thiogalactopyranoside (IPTG). lac repressor encoded by lacI
   4182..4212    -  promoter       lac promoter: promoter for the E. coli lac operon
   4227..4248    -  protein_bind   CAP binding site: CAP binding activates transcription in the presence of cAMP. E. coli catabolite activator protein
   4261..4353    -  CDS            lacI (fragment): lac repressor; lacI; The lac repressor binds to the lac operator to inhibit transcription in E. coli. This inhibition can be relieved by adding lactose or isopropyl-β-D-thiogalactopyranoside (IPTG).
   4536..5124    -  rep_origin     ori: high-copy-number ColE1/pMB1/pBR322/pUC origin of replication
   5295..6155    -  CDS            AmpR: β-lactamase; bla; confers resistance to ampicillin, carbenicillin, and related antibiotics
   6156..6260    -  promoter       AmpR promoter: bla
   6355..6390    +  CDS            rop (fragment): Rop protein, which maintains plasmids at low copy number; rop
   6492..6541    +  misc_feature   bom (fragment): basis of mobility region from pBR322
   6617..6997    -  rep_origin     M13 ori (sequence partly withheld): M13 bacteriophage origin of replication; arrow indicates direction of (+) strand synthesis
   7016..7067    +  misc_feature   bom (fragment): basis of mobility region from pBR322
   7073..7227    -  CDS            lacZα (fragment): LacZα fragment of β-galactosidase; lacZ fragment
   7246..7603    -  promoter       SV40 promoter: SV40 enhancer and early promoter
   7672..7806    -  polyA_signal   SV40 poly(A) signal: SV40 polyadenylation signal
