[The description below was written by a language model from this plasmid's Addgene catalogue record and pLannotate feature annotations shown in this document.]
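Description:
pRK5-CLIPf-Fzd4 is a mammalian expression plasmid built on the pRK5 backbone that produces mouse Frizzled-4 (Fzd4), a seven-pass Wnt and norrin receptor, carrying an N-terminal CLIPf tag. It is propagated in E. coli as a high-copy plasmid through a ColE1/pUC-type origin and is selected with ampicillin via the β-lactamase gene. The annotated 7.9 kb sequence also contains an M13 phage origin and several backbone remnants (lac promoter/operator, lacZα, lacI, rop and bom fragments) that have no stated role in the construct's use. No mammalian selection marker is annotated, which suits transient transfection.

Expression is driven by the human CMV immediate-early enhancer and promoter, followed by a fragment of the CMV intron and an SP6 promoter upstream of the coding region. An SV40 poly(A) signal and an SV40 enhancer/early promoter region are also annotated in the backbone. The feature table shows a short Fzd4-matching segment, then the CLIP-tag coding sequence, then the main Fzd4 segment. This layout suggests the tag was inserted after the receptor's own N-terminal leader so that it sits at the extracellular end of the mature protein, although the record does not say so explicitly. A partial match to an immunoglobulin heavy-chain signal sequence lies just upstream. The annotation tool matched the Fzd4 segments to the human protein, but the catalogue entry specifies mouse.

CLIPf is a fast-reacting O6-alkylguanine-DNA-alkyltransferase variant that bonds covalently to benzylcytosine substrates, allowing specific labelling of the receptor with fluorophores or other probes. The insert was assembled by Gibson cloning, partly from an earlier plasmid, and the associated publication concerns RECK–WNT7 interaction and Wnt bioavailability.
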