Addgene plasmid #246703: pRK5-CLIPf-Fzd4
Purpose: Expression vector for mouse Fzd4, N-terminal CLIPf tag
Depositing lab: Calvin Kuo & Mario Vallon. Depositing organization: Stanford University. Publication: A RECK-WNT7 Receptor-Ligand Interaction Enables Isoform-Specific Regulation of Wnt Bioavailability. Vallon M, Yuki K, Nguyen TD, Chang J, Yuan J, Siepe D, Miao Y, Essler M, Noda M, Garcia KC, Kuo CJ. Cell Rep. 2018 Oct 9;25(2):339-349.e9. doi: 10.1016/j.celrep.2018.09.045. PubMed 30304675.
Backbone
  Vector backbone: pRK5
  Vector type: Mammalian Expression
Growth in bacteria
  Bacterial resistance: Ampicillin, 100 μg/mL
  Growth temperature: 37°C
  Growth strain: DH5alpha
  Copy number: High Copy
Gene/Insert
  Gene/Insert name: Fzd4
  Species: M. musculus (mouse)
  Entrez Gene: Fzd4 (a.k.a. Fz4)
  Promoter: CMV
  Tag / fusion protein: CLIPf (N terminal on insert)
  Cloning method: Gibson Cloning
Resource information
  A portion of this plasmid was derived from a plasmid made by: Chris Garcia and Jeremy Nathans (Addgene #42256)
Terms and licenses: Academic/Nonprofit Terms; Industry Terms: Not Available to Industry
How to cite: pRK5-CLIPf-Fzd4 was a gift from Calvin Kuo & Mario Vallon (Addgene plasmid # 246703 ; http://n2t.net/addgene:246703 ; RRID:Addgene_246703)
